Addgene plasmid #186991: pDF0582 huDisCas7-11 R1045-GGGS-R1122 U6-NT guide
Purpose: AAV transgene plasmid for Cas7-11-R1045-GGGS-R1122, with U6 promoter-driven expression of non-targeting crRNA guide
Depositing lab: Omar Abudayyeh & Jonathan Gootenberg. Depositing organization: Massachusetts Institute of Technology. Publication: Structure and engineering of the type III-E CRISPR-Cas7-11 effector complex. Kato K, Zhou W, Okazaki S, Isayama Y, Nishizawa T, Gootenberg JS, Abudayyeh OO, Nishimasu H. Cell. 2022 May 25. pii: S0092-8674(22)00581-5. doi: 10.1016/j.cell.2022.05.003. PubMed 35643083.
Backbone
  Vector backbone: N/A
  Vector type: AAV
Growth in bacteria
  Bacterial resistance: Ampicillin, 100 μg/mL
  Growth temperature: 37°C
  Growth strain: NEB Stable
  Copy number: High Copy
Gene/Insert
  Gene/Insert name: cas7-11-r1045-gggs-r1122, non-targeting crRNA guide
  gRNA/shRNA sequence: crRNA: gTTGatgtcacggaacGGTAATGCCTGGCTTGTCGACGCATAGTCTGttttttt
  Species: D. ishitomonii
  Mutation: r1045-gggs-r1122 deletion
  Cloning method: Gibson Cloning
Terms and licenses: Academic/Nonprofit Terms; Industry Terms: Not Available to Industry
Depositor comments: Please note: Plasmid contains an A1290V mutation in cas7-11-r1045-gggs-r1122. This difference is not known to affect plasmid function.
How to cite: pDF0582 huDisCas7-11 R1045-GGGS-R1122 U6-NT guide was a gift from Omar Abudayyeh & Jonathan Gootenberg (Addgene plasmid # 186991 ; http://n2t.net/addgene:186991 ; RRID:Addgene_186991)
