[The description below was written by a language model from this plasmid's Addgene catalogue record and pLannotate feature annotations shown in this document.]
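Description:
pDF0582 huDisCas7-11 R1045-GGGS-R1122 U6-NT guide is an AAV transgene plasmid that carries a compacted, human-codon-optimised (as the "hu" in its name suggests) version of the type III-E CRISPR effector Cas7-11 from D. ishitomonii, together with a non-targeting crRNA. The record names no parental backbone. The 8,259-nt plasmid is maintained in E. coli through a high-copy ColE1/pUC-type origin and selected with ampicillin via β-lactamase under its own promoter. An f1 phage origin and short lacZα and lacI remnants are also annotated outside the viral cassette.

The payload sits between two AAV2 inverted terminal repeats (one annotated as a fragment), which are the cis elements needed for replication and packaging of the intervening DNA into AAV particles. Within this region, a partial CMV enhancer match and an EF-1α core promoter lie upstream of a long unannotated stretch of about 4.6 kb that ends at a short synthetic polyadenylation signal. This stretch is presumably the Cas7-11 coding sequence, although the feature table does not label it. In the engineered variant, the segment between R1045 and R1122 is deleted and replaced by a GGGS linker, which shortens the protein, and compact regulatory elements further help with AAV's limited packaging capacity. The depositor notes an additional A1290V substitution that is not known to affect function.

Downstream of the poly(A) signal, a human U6 RNA polymerase III promoter drives the non-targeting crRNA. This makes the construct suitable as a negative-control companion to targeting-guide versions in Cas7-11 RNA-targeting experiments in mammalian cells, delivered by transfection or by AAV.
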