Features (pLannotate 1.2.2; 13 found; start..end, strand, type, name):
    182..770     -  rep_origin     ori: high-copy-number ColE1/pMB1/pBR322/pUC origin of replication
    941..1801    -  CDS            AmpR: β-lactamase; bla; confers resistance to ampicillin, carbenicillin, and related antibiotics
   1802..1906    -  promoter       AmpR promoter: bla
   1959..2387    -  rep_origin     f1 ori (sequence partly withheld): f1 bacteriophage origin of replication; arrow indicates direction of (+) strand synthesis
   2392..2461    -  CDS            lacZα (fragment): LacZα fragment of β-galactosidase; lacZ fragment
   2456..2588    -  repeat_region  AAV2 ITR (fragment): inverted terminal repeat of adeno-associated virus serotype 2 inverted
   2649..2767    +  enhancer       CMV enhancer (fragment): human cytomegalovirus immediate early enhancer
   2785..2803    +  CDS            small t antigen (fragment): SV40 (simian virus 40) small t antigen
   2829..3040    +  promoter       EF-1α core promoter: core promoter for human elongation factor EF-1α
   7638..7686    +  polyA_signal   poly(A) signal: synthetic polyadenylation signal
   7687..7927    +  promoter       U6 promoter: RNA polymerase III promoter for human U6 snRNA
   8075..8208    +  repeat_region  AAV2 ITR: inverted terminal repeat of adeno-associated virus serotype 2 inverted
   8202..8258    -  CDS            lacI (fragment): lac repressor; lacI; The lac repressor binds to the lac operator to inhibit transcription in E. coli. This inhibition can be relieved by adding lactose or isopropyl-β-D-thiogalactopyranoside (IPTG).
>Addgene plasmid #186991 | pDF0582 huDisCas7-11 R1045-GGGS-R1122 U6-NT guide | addgene full sequence | sequence record 370002 | Addgene NGS Result
CTTCCGCTTCCTCGCTCACTGACTCGCTGCGCTCGGTCGTTCGGCTGCGGCGAGCGGTATCAGCTCACTC
AAAGGCGGTAATACGGTTATCCACAGAATCAGGGGATAACGCAGGAAAGAACATGTGAGCAAAAGGCCAG
CAAAAGGCCAGGAACCGTAAAAAGGCCGCGTTGCTGGCGTTTTTCCATAGGCTCCGCCCCCCTGACGAGC
ATCACAAAAATCGACGCTCAAGTCAGAGGTGGCGAAACCCGACAGGACTATAAAGATACCAGGCGTTTCC
CCCTGGAAGCTCCCTCGTGCGCTCTCCTGTTCCGACCCTGCCGCTTACCGGATACCTGTCCGCCTTTCTC
CCTTCGGGAAGCGTGGCGCTTTCTCATAGCTCACGCTGTAGGTATCTCAGTTCGGTGTAGGTCGTTCGCT
CCAAGCTGGGCTGTGTGCACGAACCCCCCGTTCAGCCCGACCGCTGCGCCTTATCCGGTAACTATCGTCT
TGAGTCCAACCCGGTAAGACACGACTTATCGCCACTGGCAGCAGCCACTGGTAACAGGATTAGCAGAGCG
AGGTATGTAGGCGGTGCTACAGAGTTCTTGAAGTGGTGGCCTAACTACGGCTACACTAGAAGAACAGTAT
TTGGTATCTGCGCTCTGCTGAAGCCAGTTACCTTCGGAAAAAGAGTTGGTAGCTCTTGATCCGGCAAACA
AACCACCGCTGGTAGCGGTGGTTTTTTTGTTTGCAAGCAGCAGATTACGCGCAGAAAAAAAGGATCTCAA
GAAGATCCTTTGATCTTTTCTACGGGGTCTGACGCTCAGTGGAACGAAAACTCACGTTAAGGGATTTTGG
TCATGAGATTATCAAAAAGGATCTTCACCTAGATCCTTTTAAATTAAAAATGAAGTTTTAAATCAATCTA
AAGTATATATGAGTAAACTTGGTCTGACAGTTACCAATGCTTAATCAGTGAGGCACCTATCTCAGCGATC
TGTCTATTTCGTTCATCCATAGTTGCCTGACTCCCCGTCGTGTAGATAACTACGATACGGGAGGGCTTAC
CATCTGGCCCCAGTGCTGCAATGATACCGCGCGACCCACGCTCACCGGCTCCAGATTTATCAGCAATAAA
CCAGCCAGCCGGAAGGGCCGAGCGCAGAAGTGGTCCTGCAACTTTATCCGCCTCCATCCAGTCTATTAAT
TGTTGCCGGGAAGCTAGAGTAAGTAGTTCGCCAGTTAATAGTTTGCGCAACGTTGTTGCCATTGCTACAG
GCATCGTGGTGTCACGCTCGTCGTTTGGTATGGCTTCATTCAGCTCCGGTTCCCAACGATCAAGGCGAGT
TACATGATCCCCCATGTTGTGCAAAAAAGCGGTTAGCTCCTTCGGTCCTCCGATCGTTGTCAGAAGTAAG
TTGGCCGCAGTGTTATCACTCATGGTTATGGCAGCACTGCATAATTCTCTTACTGTCATGCCATCCGTAA
GATGCTTTTCTGTGACTGGTGAGTACTCAACCAAGTCATTCTGAGAATAGTGTATGCGGCGACCGAGTTG
CTCTTGCCCGGCGTCAATACGGGATAATACCGCGCCACATAGCAGAACTTTAAAAGTGCTCATCATTGGA
AAACGTTCTTCGGGGCGAAAACTCTCAAGGATCTTACCGCTGTTGAGATCCAGTTCGATGTAACCCACTC
GTGCACCCAACTGATCTTCAGCATCTTTTACTTTCACCAGCGTTTCTGGGTGAGCAAAAACAGGAAGGCA
AAATGCCGCAAAAAAGGGAATAAGGGCGACACGGAAATGTTGAATACTCATACTCTTCCTTTTTCAATAT
TATTGAAGCATTTATCAGGGTTATTGTCTCATGAGCGGATACATATTTGAATGTATTTAGAAAAATAAAC
AAATAGGGGTTCCGCGCACATTTCCCCGAAAAGTGCCACCTAAATTGTAAGCGTTAATATTTTGTTAAAA
TTCGCGTTAAATTTTTGTTAAATCAGCTCATTTTTTAACCAATAGGCCGAAATCGGCAAAATCCCTTATA
AATCAAAAGAATAGACCGAGATAGGGT
[37 nt withheld, positions 2058-2094]
AAAGAACGTGGACTCCAACGTCAAAGG
[49 nt withheld, positions 2122-2170]
T
[91 nt withheld, positions 2172-2262]
G
[124 nt withheld, positions 2264-2387]
CCCATTCGCCATTCAGGCTGCGCAACTGTTGGGAAGGGCGATCGGTGCGGGCCTCTTCGCTATTACGCCA
GCTGCGCGCTCGCTCGCTCACTGAGGCCGCCCGGGCAAAGCCCGGGCGTCGGGCGACCTTTGGTCGCCCG
GCCTCAGTGAGCGAGCGAGCGCGCAGAGAGGGAGTGGCCAACTCCATCACTAGGGGTTCCTTGTAGTTAA
TGATTAACCCGCCATGCTACTTATCTACGTAGCCATGCTCTAGGAAGAGTACCATTGACGTCAATAATGA
CGTATGTTCCCATAGTAACGCCAATAGGGACTTTCCATTGACGTCAATGGGTGGAGTATTTACGGTAAAC
TGCCCACTTGGCAGTACATCAAGTGTATCAGTGGTTTGTCTGGTCAACTAGGTCTTGAAAGGAGTGGGAA
TTGGCTCCGGTGCCCGTCAGTGGGCAGAGCGCACATCGCCCACAGTCCCCGAGAAGTTGGGGGGAGGGGT
CGGCAATTGATCCGGTGCCTAGAGAAGGTGGCGCGGGGTAAACTGGGAAAGTGATGTCGTGTACTGGCTC
CGCCTTTTTCCCGAGGGTGGGGGAGAACCGTATATAAGTGCAGTAGTCGCCGTGAACGTTCTTTTTCGCA
ACGGGTTTGCCGCCAGAACACAGGGCCACCATGACGACTACTATGAAGATTTCAATTGAATTCCTCGAGC
CGTTTCGGATGACCAAATGGCAGGAAAGCACTAGGCGAAACAAGAACAACAAGGAATTTGTTCGCGGCCA
AGCTTTTGCAAGATGGCATAGAAATAAGAAGGATAACACAAAAGGGCGGCCTTACATAACTGGGACATTG
CTGCGGTCCGCAGTAATTAGAAGCGCGGAAAACCTGCTGACATTGAGTGATGGGAAAATTAGCGAAAAGA
CATGTTGTCCTGGGAAATTTGATACGGAAGATAAAGACAGGTTGCTGCAATTGAGGCAGCGGTCCACCCT
TCGTTGGACCGATAAGAACCCCTGTCCAGATAACGCTGAAACTTACTGCCCGTTTTGCGAACTTCTCGGG
AGATCCGGTAACGATGGAAAGAAGGCTGAGAAGAAGGATTGGCGCTTTCGTATTCATTTTGGCAATCTTT
CCCTTCCAGGGAAGCCCGATTTCGACGGGCCAAAAGCTATAGGCAGCCAACGGGTACTTAACAGGGTCGA
TTTCAAATCCGGTAAGGCCCATGACTTCTTTAAGGCTTACGAAGTCGACCATACTAGGTTTCCCCGCTTC
GAAGGGGAGATTACCATAGATAATAAAGTCAGCGCTGAAGCCAGGAAACTGCTCTGTGATTCTCTCAAGT
TTACGGATCGGCTGTGTGGAGCTCTGTGCGTAATCAGGTTCGATGAATATACACCAGCAGCCGATAGTGG
GAAACAAACCGAAAATGTCCAAGCAGAACCGAATGCTAATCTCGCTGAAAAGACCGCAGAGCAAATTATT
AGCATTCTGGACGATAATAAGAAAACCGAATATACCCGCCTGCTTGCTGATGCTATTCGTTCACTCCGCC
GCTCTAGTAAACTTGTCGCTGGCTTGCCAAAGGATCATGACGGGAAGGATGACCATTACCTCTGGGATAT
CGGCAAGAAGAAGAAAGACGAAAACTCTGTCACTATTAGGCAAATCCTTACGACCTCAGCAGACACCAAG
GAACTCAAGAATGCCGGAAAATGGAGAGAATTCTGCGAGAAGCTGGGTGAAGCGCTGTACCTCAAGAGTA
AAGACATGAGTGGCGGCCTGAAAATTACTCGGAGAATACTGGGCGATGCTGAATTCCATGGAAAGCCCGA
TCGGCTTGAAAAGAGCCGGTCTGTGTCAATCGGATCTGTGTTGAAAGAAACTGTGGTATGCGGCGAACTG
GTCGCTAAAACGCCCTTCTTCTTCGGAGCGATAGACGAAGATGCAAAACAAACCGACCTGCAAGTACTCC
TCACTCCCGATAACAAGTATAGACTGCCAAGAAGCGCCGTGCGAGGTATACTCCGTCGAGATCTTCAAAC
CTATTTTGATAGCCCATGCAATGCTGAGTTGGGTGGACGGCCATGCATGTGTAAGACGTGTAGGATTATG
AGAGGGATCACGGTGATGGATGCGCGCAGTGAGTACAATGCCCCGCCAGAAATAAGGCATCGTACCCGCA
TTAATCCCTTCACAGGCACGGTTGCGGAAGGTGCCCTGTTTAATATGGAAGTAGCCCCCGAGGGGATTGT
CTTTCCATTTCAACTCCGGTACCGGGGCTCTGAAGATGGGCTGCCCGATGCACTGAAAACGGTGTTGAAA
TGGTGGGCTGAGGGGCAGGCATTCATGAGTGGCGCTGCCTCAACCGGGAAGGGCCGATTCCGGATGGAAA
ATGCTAAATATGAAACGCTGGATCTGAGCGACGAGAATCAAAGGAATGACTATCTTAAGAATTGGGGATG
GCGTGACGAGAAGGGGCTCGAGGAACTGAAGAAACGACTGAACTCAGGTCTGCCAGAGCCCGGTAATTAT
AGGGATCCAAAATGGCACGAGATTAACGTTTCCATTGAGATGGCAAGCCCTTTTATTAATGGCGACCCAA
TCCGCGCAGCCGTGGACAAACGTGGTACAGATGTGGTTACCTTCGTTAAGTATAAAGCTGAAGGGGAAGA
GGCGAAACCCGTATGTGCATACAAGGCCGAATCTTTTAGAGGGGTGATCAGAAGTGCCGTGGCACGCATT
CATATGGAAGATGGCGTCCCTTTGACTGAGTTGACTCACAGTGACTGTGAATGTCTCCTGTGCCAAATCT
TTGGAAGTGAGTATGAAGCCGGCAAAATAAGGTTTGAAGATCTCGTATTCGAAAGTGACCCGGAACCTGT
GACCTTCGATCATGTGGCCATCGATAGATTCACTGGCGGTGCAGCTGATAAGAAGAAATTCGATGATTCC
CCTCTGCCCGGTAGCCCTGCAAGACCGCTCATGTTGAAAGGCTCCTTCTGGATCCGCAGGGACGTTCTCG
AGGACGAAGAGTACTGTAAGGCACTCGGTAAGGCTCTTGCAGATGTGAATAATGGCCTTTATCCCCTCGG
TGGAAAGAGCGCCATCGGCTACGGACAGGTCAAGAGTCTGGGTATAAAGGGAGATGATAAGAGGATTTCT
CGCCTCATGAATCCTGCCTTTGATGAGACAGATGTAGCCGTTCCAGAAAAGCCCAAAACTGATGCCGAGG
TTCGCATCGAGGCAGAGAAAGTATATTACCCACACTATTTCGTCGAACCCCATAAGAAGGTGGAACGCGA
GGAGAAACCCTGTGGTCATCAAAAGTTCCACGAGGGGCGACTGACAGGTAAAATTCGGTGTAAGCTCATT
ACCAAGACACCCCTCATCGTCCCAGATACTAGTAATGACGATTTCTTCAGACCTGCGGATAAAGAAGCTC
GGAAGGAAAAGGACGAATATCATAAATCATATGCTTTCTTCAGACTTCATAAACAAATCATGATTCCCGG
GAGCGAATTGAGAGGAATGGTGAGTAGTGTCTACGAAACTGTGACAAATTCTTGCTTCAGGATATTTGAT
GAGACTAAACGGTTGTCATGGCGGATGGATGCTGATCACCAGAATGTGCTGCAAGACTTTCTCCCAGGTC
GAGTGACCGCCGATGGGAAACATATACAAAAGTTTTCCGAAACTGCAAGGGTGCCTTTCTATGACAAAAC
GCAGAAACATTTTGACATTCTTGATGAGCAAGAAATTGCTGGTGAGAAACCTGTTCGGATGTGGGTCAAG
CGTTTTATTAAACGAGGGGGTGGGTCAAGAGATAGTAGATACCAAAAGGCCTTTCAAGAGATACCCGAGA
ACGACCCAGACGGATGGGAGTGTAAAGAGGGCTACCTTCATGTCGTCGGCCCCAGCAAAGTAGAGTTTAG
TGACAAGAAAGGGGATGTGATCAATAACTTTCAAGGAACACTCCCATCAGTTCCCAACGACTGGAAAACA
ATTAGGACGAACGATTTTAAGAATAGGAAAAGGAAGAATGAACCTGTGTTTTGTTGTGAGGATGATAAGG
GCAATTACTATACCATGGCTAAATATTGCGAAACCTTCTTCTTCGATCTGAAGGAGAACGAGGAATACGA
GATCCCCGAGAAAGCAAGAATCAAATACAAAGAACTGCTCAGGGTCTATAACAACAATCCTCAAGCAGTG
CCGGAGAGCGTATTTCAGTCTAGAGTTGCCCGGGAAAACGTGGAAAAGCTGAAGTCCGGAGATCTTGTGT
ATTTCAAACATAATGAAAAGTACGTAGAGGACATCGTCCCAGTGCGGATTTCCCGAACTGTAGACGATAG
GATGATCGGCAAACGTATGAGCGCCGATCTGCGGCCGTGCCATGGAGATTGGGTGGAAGATGGTGATCTC
AGTGCCTTGAATGCATATCCCGAGAAAAGACTCCTCTTGCGCCACCCCAAAGGACTCTGCCCTGCTTGCC
GGCTCTTTGGAACCGGATCTTACAAGGGCAGAGTCAGGTTTGGATTCGTGTCACTCGAAAACGATCCGGA
GTGGCTGATCCCAGGCAAGAATCCCGGCGATCCGTTTCACGGCGGGCCGGTGATGCTCTCATTGTTGGAA
CGGCCTCGCCCGACTTGGAGTATACCGGGATCCGACAATAAGTTTAAAGTGCCTGGCAGAAAGTTTTACG
TCCACCACCACGCCTGGAAAACCATTAAGGACGGGAACCATCCCACAACAGGCAAAGCTATTGAACAAAG
CCCTAATAACCGCACTGTAGAAGCTCTCGCCGGCGGGAATTCCTTTAGCTTCGAAATTGCCTTTGAGAAC
CTGAAAGAATGGGAGCTGGGTTTGCTCATCCACAGCCTGCAACTCGAAAAGGGTCTGGCGCATAAACTTG
GAATGGCAAAGTCTATGGGATTTGGTTCAGTTGAAATTGACGTCGAATCAGTGCGCCTGAGAAAAGATTG
GAAGCAATGGCGGAATGGCAATTCCGAAATTCCCAACTGGTTGGGAAAAGGATTTGCTAAACTGAAGGAA
TGGTTCCGGGACGAGCTCGATTTTATAGAAAATCTTAAGAAACTTCTTTGGTTTCCTGAGGGCGACCAAG
CACCCCGGGTTTGCTACCCCATGCTGCGAAAGAAGGACGATCCTAATGGGAATAGCGGTTACGAAGAACT
CAAAGACGGGGAATTCAAGAAAGAAGATCGGCAGAAGAAGCTGACCACGCCGTGGACACCGTGGGCATAA
AATAAAATATCTTTATTTTCATTACATCTGTGTGTTGGTTTTTTGTGTGGAGGGCCTATTTCCCATGATT
CCTTCATATTTGCATATACGATACAAGGCTGTTAGAGAGATAATTAGAATTAATTTGACTGTAAACACAA
AGATATTAGTACAAAATACGTGACGTAGAAAGTAATAATTTCTTGGGTAGTTTGCAGTTTTAAAATTATG
TTTTAAAATGGACTATCATATGCTTACCGTAACTTGAAAGTATTTCGATTTCTTGGCTTTATATATCTTG
TGGAAAGGACGAAACACCGTTGATGTCACGGAACGGTAATGCCTGGCTTGTCGACGCATAGTCTGTTTTT
TTAAGCTTGGGCCGCTCGAGGGGCCCGGGATCTTCCTAGAGCATGGCTACGTAGATAAGTAGCATGGCGG
GTTAATCATTAACTACAAGGAACCCCTAGTGATGGAGTTGGCCACTCCCTCTCTGCGCGCTCGCTCGCTC
ACTGAGGCCGGGCGACCAAAGGTCGCCCGACGCCCGGGCTTTGCCCGGGCGGCCTCAGTGAGCGAGCGAG
CGCGCAGCTGCATTAATGAATCGGCCAACGCGCGGGGAGAGGCGGTTTGCGTATTGGGCGCT
